Addgene plasmid #80266: pcDNA5 FRT/TO MycLAP-STIL
Purpose: mammalian expression plasmid for MycLAP-STIL
Depositing lab: Andrew Holland. Depositing organization: Johns Hopkins University and School of Medicine. Publication: Binding of STIL to Plk4 activates kinase activity to promote centriole assembly. Moyer TC, Clutario KM, Lambrus BG, Daggubati V, Holland AJ. J Cell Biol. 2015 Jun 22;209(6):863-78. doi: 10.1083/jcb.201502088. PubMed 26101219.
Backbone
  Vector backbone: pcDNA5 FRT/TO
  Backbone size w/o insert (bp): 6126
  Total vector size (bp): 9987
  Vector type: Mammalian Expression
  Selectable markers: Hygromycin
Growth in bacteria
  Bacterial resistance: Ampicillin, 100 μg/mL
  Growth temperature: 37°C
  Growth strain: DH5alpha
  Copy number: High Copy
Gene/Insert
  Gene/Insert name: STIL
  Species: H. sapiens (human)
  Insert size (bp): 3861
  Entrez Gene: STIL (a.k.a. MCPH7, SIL)
  Promoter: CMV
  Tag / fusion protein: Myc-GFP (N terminal on backbone)
  Cloning method: Unknown
  Sequencing primers: 5′ LNCX; 3′ BGH-rev
Terms and licenses: Academic/Nonprofit Terms; Industry Terms: Not Available to Industry
How to cite: pcDNA5 FRT/TO MycLAP-STIL was a gift from Andrew Holland (Addgene plasmid # 80266 ; http://n2t.net/addgene:80266 ; RRID:Addgene_80266)
