[The description below was written by a language model from this plasmid's Addgene catalogue record and pLannotate feature annotations shown in this document.]
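Description:
pcDNA5 FRT/TO MycLAP-STIL is a 9,987 bp mammalian expression plasmid built on the pcDNA5 FRT/TO backbone, carrying human STIL (also known as SIL or MCPH7) fused at its N terminus to a Myc-LAP tag. It is propagated in E. coli through a high-copy ColE1/pUC-type origin and selected with ampicillin via the β-lactamase gene. A fragment of the f1 origin and lac promoter/operator remnants are also present in the backbone.

Expression is driven by the CMV enhancer and immediate early promoter. Two short tet operator matches lie directly downstream of the promoter, so in cells that express the Tet repressor transcription is held off until tetracycline or doxycycline is added. The annotated reading frame contains EGFP, a short match to a TEV protease cleavage element and an S-tag, followed by the 3,861 bp STIL coding sequence and the bovine growth hormone polyadenylation signal. The EGFP, TEV site and S-tag arrangement is what a localisation and affinity purification (LAP) tag normally consists of, allowing both fluorescence imaging and tandem purification of the fusion protein. The Myc epitope listed in the catalogue entry is not separately annotated in the feature table.

Downstream sits an FRT site immediately ahead of a hygromycin resistance gene that has no annotated promoter of its own, followed by an SV40 polyadenylation signal. In this design, Flp-mediated recombination into a host cell line with a genomic FRT landing site places the marker behind a resident promoter, so hygromycin selects single-copy, isogenic integrants. The associated publication concerns STIL binding to Plk4 and centriole assembly, consistent with use for inducible expression of tagged STIL in such studies.
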