Features (pLannotate 1.2.2; 24 found; start..end, strand, type, name):
     28..80      -  misc_feature   bom (fragment): basis of mobility region from pBR322
    235..614     +  enhancer       CMV enhancer: human cytomegalovirus immediate early enhancer
    615..818     +  promoter       CMV promoter: human cytomegalovirus (CMV) immediate early promoter
    820..839     +  promoter       PLtetO-1 promoter (fragment): modified phage lambda PL promoter with tet operator sites (Lutz and Bujard, 1997)
    841..860     +  promoter       PLtetO-1 promoter (fragment): modified phage lambda PL promoter with tet operator sites (Lutz and Bujard, 1997)
    868..901     +  promoter       TRE3GV promoter (fragment): 3rd-generation Tet-responsive promoter that can be activated by binding of Tet-On® 3G, optimized for retroviral and lentiviral vectors
   1187..1900    +  CDS            EGFP: EGFP is a basic (constitutively fluorescent) green fluorescent protein published in 1996, derived from Aequorea victoria. It is reported to be a rapidly-maturing weak dimer with moderate acid sensitivity.
   1946..1965    +  CDS            capTEV™ (fragment): composite tag for in vivo biotinylation, TEV protease cleavage, and 6xHis tagging
   1979..2023    +  CDS            S-Tag: affinity and epitope tag derived from pancreatic ribonuclease A
   2042..5902    +  CDS            STIL: STIL_HUMAN - Also known as SIL. Experimental evidence at protein level: Swiss-Prot protein existence level 1. Immediate-early gene. Plays an important role in embryonic development as well as in cellular growth and proliferation; its long- term silencing affects cell survival and cell cycle distribution as well as decreases CDK1 activity correlated with reduced phosphorylation of CDK1. Plays a role as a positive regulator of the sonic hedgehog pathway, acting downstream of PTCH1 (PubMed:16024801, PubMed:9372240). Plays an important role in the regulation of centriole duplication. Required for
   5945..6169    +  polyA_signal   bGH poly(A) signal: bovine growth hormone polyadenylation signal
   6173..6194    +  promoter       SV40 promoter (fragment): SV40 enhancer and early promoter
   6215..6448    +  rep_origin     f1 ori (fragment) (sequence partly withheld): f1 bacteriophage origin of replication; arrow indicates direction of (+) strand synthesis
   6453..6500    +  protein_bind   FRT: FLP-mediated recombination occurs in the 8-bp core sequence TCTAGAAA (Turan and Bode, 2011). FLP recombinase from the Saccharomyces cerevisiae 2μ plasmid
   6508..7530    +  CDS            HygR: aminoglycoside phosphotransferase from E. coli; aph(4)-Ia; confers resistance to hygromycin
   7540..7665    +  CDS            ble (fragment): BLE_KLEPN - Experimental evidence at protein level: Swiss-Prot protein existence level 1. Binding protein with a strong affinity to the bleomycin family of antibiotics. Binds to CL990; an antimitotic-antibiotic compound. From Klebsiella pneumoniae.
   7660..7781    +  polyA_signal   SV40 poly(A) signal: SV40 polyadenylation signal
   7854..7870    -  protein_bind   lac operator: The lac repressor binds to the lac operator to inhibit transcription in E. coli. This inhibition can be relieved by adding lactose or isopropyl-β-D-thiogalactopyranoside (IPTG). lac repressor encoded by lacI
   7878..7908    -  promoter       lac promoter: promoter for the E. coli lac operon
   7923..7944    -  protein_bind   CAP binding site: CAP binding activates transcription in the presence of cAMP. E. coli catabolite activator protein
   7957..8049    -  CDS            lacI (fragment): lac repressor; lacI; The lac repressor binds to the lac operator to inhibit transcription in E. coli. This inhibition can be relieved by adding lactose or isopropyl-β-D-thiogalactopyranoside (IPTG).
   8232..8820    -  rep_origin     ori: high-copy-number ColE1/pMB1/pBR322/pUC origin of replication
   8991..9851    -  CDS            AmpR: β-lactamase; bla; confers resistance to ampicillin, carbenicillin, and related antibiotics
   9852..9956    -  promoter       AmpR promoter: bla
>Addgene plasmid #80266 | pcDNA5 FRT/TO MycLAP-STIL | depositor full sequence | sequence record 151033 | pcDNA5 FRT/TO MycLAP-STIL sequence 9987 bps
GACGGATCGGGAGATCTCCCGATCCCCTATGGTGCACTCTCAGTACAATCTGCTCTGATGCCGCATAGTT
AAGCCAGTATCTGCTCCCTGCTTGTGTGTTGGAGGTCGCTGAGTAGTGCGCGAGCAAAATTTAAGCTACA
ACAAGGCAAGGCTTGACCGACAATTGCATGAAGAATCTGCTTAGGGTTAGGCGTTTTGCGCTGCTTCGCG
ATGTACGGGCCAGATATACGCGTTGACATTGATTATTGACTAGTTATTAATAGTAATCAATTACGGGGTC
ATTAGTTCATAGCCCATATATGGAGTTCCGCGTTACATAACTTACGGTAAATGGCCCGCCTGGCTGACCG
CCCAACGACCCCCGCCCATTGACGTCAATAATGACGTATGTTCCCATAGTAACGCCAATAGGGACTTTCC
ATTGACGTCAATGGGTGGAGTATTTACGGTAAACTGCCCACTTGGCAGTACATCAAGTGTATCATATGCC
AAGTACGCCCCCTATTGACGTCAATGACGGTAAATGGCCCGCCTGGCATTATGCCCAGTACATGACCTTA
TGGGACTTTCCTACTTGGCAGTACATCTACGTATTAGTCATCGCTATTACCATGGTGATGCGGTTTTGGC
AGTACATCAATGGGCGTGGATAGCGGTTTGACTCACGGGGATTTCCAAGTCTCCACCCCATTGACGTCAA
TGGGAGTTTGTTTTGGCACCAAAATCAACGGGACTTTCCAAAATGTCGTAACAACTCCGCCCCATTGACG
CAAATGGGCGGTAGGCGTGTACGGTGGGAGGTCTATATAAGCAGAGCTCTCCCTATCAGTGATAGAGATC
TCCCTATCAGTGATAGAGATCGTCGACGAGCTCGTTTAGTGAACCGTCAGATCGCCTGGAGACGCCATCC
ACGCTGTTTTGACCTCCATAGAAGACACCGGGACCGATCCAGCCTCCGGACTCTAGCGTTTAAACTTAAG
CTTGGTACCCCGGGGAATTCGGCAGATCCCGAGGTCCGACAGCGCCCGGCCCAGATCCCCACGCCTGCCA
GGAGCAAGCCGAGAGCCAGCCGGCCGGCGCACTCCGACTCCGAGCAGTCTCTGTCCTTCGACCCGAGCCC
CGCGCCCTTTCCGGGACCCCTGCCCCGCGGATGGAGCAGAAGCTCATCTCAGAAGAAGACCTCGACGTGA
GCAAGGGCGAGGAGCTGTTCACCGGGGTGGTGCCCATCCTGGTCGAGCTGGACGGCGACGTAAACGGCCA
CAAGTTCAGCGTGTCCGGCGAGGGCGAGGGCGATGCCACCTACGGCAAGCTGACCCTGAAGTTCATCTGC
ACCACCGGCAAGCTGCCCGTGCCCTGGCCCACCCTCGTGACCACCCTGACCTACGGCGTGCAGTGCTTCA
GCCGCTACCCCGACCACATGAAGCAGCACGACTTCTTCAAGTCCGCCATGCCCGAAGGCTACGTCCAGGA
GCGCACCATCTTCTTCAAGGACGACGGCAACTACAAGACCCGCGCCGAGGTGAAGTTCGAGGGCGACACC
CTGGTGAACCGCATCGAGCTGAAGGGCATCGACTTCAAGGAGGACGGCAACATCCTGGGGCACAAGCTGG
AGTACAACTACAACAGCCACAACGTCTATATCATGGCCGACAAGCAGAAGAACGGCATCAAGGTGAACTT
CAAGATCCGCCACAACATCGAGGACGGCAGCGTGCAGCTCGCCGACCACTACCAGCAGAACACCCCCATC
GGCGACGGCCCCGTGCTGCTGCCCGACAACCACTACCTGAGCACCCAGTCCGCCCTGAGCAAAGACCCCA
ACGAGAAGCGCGATCACATGGTCCTGCTGGAGTTCGTGACCGCCGCCGGGATCACTCTCGGCATGGACGA
GCTGTACAAGTCCGGAGGGGATCGGTGGAGCTCCACCGGTGGCGGACGCTCTAGAGAGAATCTTTATTTT
CAGGGCGCCGCCAAATTCAAAGAAACCGCTGCTGCTAAATTCGAACGCCAGCACATGGACAGCGGAGGTG
GATCCACTAGTCTCGAGCCTATATATCCTTTTGCACGGCCCCAGATGAATACCAGGTTTCCTTCAAGCAG
GATGGTACCTTTCCACTTTCCTCCATCAAAATGTGCACTTTGGAACCCAACGCCAACTGGAGATTTCATC
TACTTACATCTCAGTTACTACAGAAATCCAAAGCTTGTGGTGACTGAGAAGACCATCCGACTTGCTTATC
GTCATGCTAAGCAGAATAAAAAAAATTCGTCATGCTTTTTACTTGGTTCTCTGACAGCAGACGAAGATGA
AGAAGGTGTAACATTGACAGTAGATCGCTTTGATCCTGGTCGAGAAGTACCTGAATGCCTAGAAATAACC
CCTACTGCTTCTCTTCCTGGGGACTTTTTGATTCCATGCAAAGTTCATACTCAAGAACTTTGTTCAAGAG
AAATGATAGTTCACAGTGTAGATGACTTCAGTTCAGCTTTAAAGGCTCTACAGTGCCATATATGTAGCAA
AGATTCCTTGGACTGTGGTAAGCTGCTTTCCCTAAGAGTTCATATCACTTCCAGGGAGAGTTTGGACAGT
GTGGAATTTGACTTGCATTGGGCAGCAGTAACTCTAGCAAATAACTTTAAATGCACACCTGTGAAGCCCA
TCCCCATTATTCCAACAGCTCTGGCAAGAAACTTGAGCAGTAATCTGAATATTTCTCAAGTTCAAGGGAC
TTATAAATATGGATATCTTACCATGGATGAAACACGCAAATTGTTACTTTTGTTGGAATCTGATCCCAAG
GTTTATTCTCTACCATTGGTGGGAATTTGGCTGTCTGGAATTACACATATCTATAGTCCTCAGGTATGGG
CTTGCTGTTTGCGATACATATTCAATTCTTCTGTTCAAGAAAGGGTTTTTTCAGAATCTGGAAATTTCAT
CATAGTTCTCTATTCTATGACACATAAGGAACCTGAGTTTTATGAATGCTTCCCTTGTGATGGCAAGATA
CCTGACTTTCGGTTTCAGTTGCTAACCAGTAAGGAAACATTACATCTTTTCAAAAATGTTGAACCTCCTG
ACAAAAATCCAATCCGTTGTGAACTGAGCGCTGAAAGCCAAAATGCAGAAACAGAGTTTTTCAGTAAGGC
TTCCAAGAATTTTTCAATTAAGAGGTCTTCCCAAAAGTTATCTTCTGGGAAGATGCCAATACATGATCAC
GACTCTGGTGTTGAAGATGAAGATTTTTCTCCAAGACCAATTCCTAGTCCTCATCCAGTGAGTCAGAAGA
TTTCTAAGATCCAACCATCAGTTCCTGAACTTTCACTTGTGTTGGATGGCAATTTCATAGAATCAAACCC
TCTGCCTACTCCATTGGAAATGGTGAATAATGAAAATCCTCCTTTGATTAACCACTTGGAACACTTGAAG
CCATTGCAACCCCAGCTTTATGATGAGAAACACAGTCCAGAAGTTGAAGCTGGAGAGCCTTCCTTGAGAG
GAATACCAAATCAGTTAAACCAGGATAAACCAGCTCTTTTGAGACACTGCAAAGTAAGACAGCCACCTGC
CTATAAGAAAGGGAACCCCCATACCAGGAACAGTATTAAACCATCTTCTCATAATGGGCCATCTCATGAT
ATATTTGAAAAACTCCAAACCGTGTCTGCCGGAAATGTACAAAACGAAGAGTATCCTATAAGACCCTCCA
CACTTAATTCTAGGCAGTCTTCTCTTGCCCCGCAGTCCCAACCACACGATTTTGTTTTTTCACCCCATAA
TTCAGGAAGACCAATGGAACTTCAGATACCTACTCCCCCACTGCCATCTTACTGTTCCACAAACGTTTGC
AGGTGTTGTCAGCATCATAGTCATATTCAATATAGTCCGCTAAATTCTTGGCAAGGAGCAAACACAGTTG
GCTCCATTCAAGATGTCCAGTCTGAAGCCCTTCAAAAGCATTCATTATTTCACCCAAGTGGATGTCCAGC
CCTGTACTGTAATGCATTCTGTTCTTCAAGTAGTCCTATAGCCTTGAGACCTCAGGGAGATATGGGCAGT
TGTTCTCCCCACAGCAATATTGAACCATCGCCTGTGGCAAGACCGCCTTCACATATGGACTTATGTAACC
CACAGCCTTGCACAGTGTGCATGCACACACCCAAGACTGAGTCAGATAATGGAATGATGGGACTATCTCC
AGATGCATATCGGTTCCTCACAGAACAAGACAGACAGCTAAGACTACTTCAGGCACAGATTCAGCGTTTG
TTGGAAGCACAGTCTCTGATGCCCTGTTCCCCTAAGACAACTGCTGTTGAAGACACAGTGCAAGCTGGAA
GACAAATGGAGTTGGTTTCTGTGGAAGCACAGTCTTCCCCTGGCTTGCACATGAGAAAAGGTGTAAGCAT
TGCTGTGAGCACAGGTGCTAGCTTGTTTTGGAATGCAGCAGGTGAGGATCAAGAGCCTGACTCTCAAATG
AAGCAAGATGATACCAAAATTTCCAGTGAGGACATGAATTTTTCTGTCGATATTAATAATGAAGTCACAA
GTCTTCCAGGTAGTGCATCTTCATTAAAAGCAGTTGATATTCCCAGTTTTGAAGAGAGCAACATTGCTGT
GGAAGAAGAATTTAACCAGCCACTTTCTGTATCCAACTCTTCTCTAGTTGTGAGAAAAGAACCTGATGTA
CCTGTGTTCTTTCCAAGTGGCCAGCTGGCAGAAAGTGTAAGCATGTGTTTACAGACTGGACCAACAGGGG
GTGCCAGTAACAATTCTGAAACATCAGAGGAACCAAAAATTGAGCATGTAATGCAACCCTTGCTTCATCA
ACCATCAGATAACCAGAAAATTTACCAGGATTTATTGGGTCAAGTAAACCACCTATTAAATAGTTCCTCC
AAGGAAACTGAGCAGCCGTCTACCAAAGCAGTAATTATCAGTCATGAATGCACCAGAACCCAAAACGTTT
ACCATACAAAGAAAAAAACACATCATTCAAGACTGGTGGACAAAGATTGTGTCCTTAATGCAACTCTTAA
GCAACTAAGAAGCCTTGGAGTAAAAATTGATTCTCCCACTAAAGTGAAGAAAAATGCACATAACGTGGAT
CACGCCAGTGTGTTGGCATGCATCAGCCCAGAAGCAGTGATCTCTGGATTAAACTGCATGTCATTTGCTA
ATGTTGGCATGAGCGGCTTAAGCCCCAATGGTGTGGATTTGAGCATGGAGGCAAATGCTATAGCTCTGAA
ATATTTAAATGAAAATCAGCTGTCACAACTGTCTGTCACTCGATCGAACCAAAATAATTGTGACCCATTC
AGCCTTCTCCATATTAATACAGACAGAAGCACAGTGGGGCTTAGTTTAATTTCACCAAACAACATGTCAT
TTGCAACCAAAAAATATATGAAGAGATATGGACTCCTACAAAGCAGTGACAATAGTGAAGATGAAGAGGA
ACCTCCCGACAATGCAGATAGCAAGAGTGAATATTTATTGAATCAGAACCTTAGGTCCATACCCGAACAG
CTTGGTGGTCAGAAAGAGCCTTCTAAGAATGACCATGAAATAATTAATTGTTCTAACTGTGAATCTGTGG
GGACCAACGCAGATACGCCAGTATTGAGAAATATTACAAATGAAGTTTTGCAGACAAAAGCAAAACAGCA
GTTGACTGAAAAGCCAGCTTTCTTAGTAAAGAACCTTAAACCAAGTCCTGCAGTGAACCTTCGAACCGGG
AAAGCAGAGTTCACTCAACATCCTGAGAAAGAAAATGAAGGGGACATTACAATTTTTCCTGAAAGTTTGC
AACCTTCTGAAACGCTAAAGCAGATGAATAGCATGAATTCAGTAGGCACCTTCTTAGATGTAAAACGTCT
CAGACAGTTACCAAAATTATTTTAAGCGGCCGCGGGCCCGTTTAAACCCGCTGATCAGCCTCGACTGTGC
CTTCTAGTTGCCAGCCATCTGTTGTTTGCCCCTCCCCCGTGCCTTCCTTGACCCTGGAAGGTGCCACTCC
CACTGTCCTTTCCTAATAAAATGAGGAAATTGCATCGCATTGTCTGAGTAGGTGTCATTCTATTCTGGGG
GGTGGGGTGGGGCAGGACAGCAAGGGGGAGGATTGGGAAGACAATAGCAGGCATGCTGGGGATGCGGTGG
GCTCTATGGCTTCTGAGGCGGAAAGAACCAGCTGGGGCTCTAGGGGGTATCCCC
[124 nt withheld, positions 6215-6338]
C
[91 nt withheld, positions 6340-6430]
AGGGTGATGGTTCACGTACCTAGAAGTTCCTATTCCGAAGTTCCTATTCTCTAGAAAGTATAGGAACTTC
CTTGGCCAAAAAGCCTGAACTCACCGCGACGTCTGTCGAGAAGTTTCTGATCGAAAAGTTCGACAGCGTC
TCCGACCTGATGCAGCTCTCGGAGGGCGAAGAATCTCGTGCTTTCAGCTTCGATGTAGGAGGGCGTGGAT
ATGTCCTGCGGGTAAATAGCTGCGCCGATGGTTTCTACAAAGATCGTTATGTTTATCGGCACTTTGCATC
GGCCGCGCTCCCGATTCCGGAAGTGCTTGACATTGGGGAATTCAGCGAGAGCCTGACCTATTGCATCTCC
CGCCGTGCACAGGGTGTCACGTTGCAAGACCTGCCTGAAACCGAACTGCCCGCTGTTCTGCAGCCGGTCG
CGGAGGCCATGGATGCGATCGCTGCGGCCGATCTTAGCCAGACGAGCGGGTTCGGCCCATTCGGACCGCA
AGGAATCGGTCAATACACTACATGGCGTGATTTCATATGCGCGATTGCTGATCCCCATGTGTATCACTGG
CAAACTGTGATGGACGACACCGTCAGTGCGTCCGTCGCGCAGGCTCTCGATGAGCTGATGCTTTGGGCCG
AGGACTGCCCCGAAGTCCGGCACCTCGTGCACGCGGATTTCGGCTCCAACAATGTCCTGACGGACAATGG
CCGCATAACAGCGGTCATTGACTGGAGCGAGGCGATGTTCGGGGATTCCCAATACGAGGTCGCCAACATC
TTCTTCTGGAGGCCGTGGTTGGCTTGTATGGAGCAGCAGACGCGCTACTTCGAGCGGAGGCATCCGGAGC
TTGCAGGATCGCCGCGGCTCCGGGCGTATATGCTCCGCATTGGTCTTGACCAACTCTATCAGAGCTTGGT
TGACGGCAATTTCGATGATGCAGCTTGGGCGCAGGGTCGATGCGACGCAATCGTCCGATCCGGAGCCGGG
ACTGTCGGGCGTACACAAATCGCCCGCAGAAGCGCGGCCGTCTGGACCGATGGCTGTGTAGAAGTACTCG
CCGATAGTGGAAACCGACGCCCCAGCACTCGTCCGAGGGCAAAGGAATAGCACGTACTACGAGATTTCGA
TTCCACCGCCGCCTTCTATGAAAGGTTGGGCTTCGGAATCGTTTTCCGGGACGCCGGCTGGATGATCCTC
CAGCGCGGGGATCTCATGCTGGAGTTCTTCGCCCACCCCAACTTGTTTATTGCAGCTTATAATGGTTACA
AATAAAGCAATAGCATCACAAATTTCACAAATAAAGCATTTTTTTCACTGCATTCTAGTTGTGGTTTGTC
CAAACTCATCAATGTATCTTATCATGTCTGTATACCGTCGACCTCTAGCTAGAGCTTGGCGTAATCATGG
TCATAGCTGTTTCCTGTGTGAAATTGTTATCCGCTCACAATTCCACACAACATACGAGCCGGAAGCATAA
AGTGTAAAGCCTGGGGTGCCTAATGAGTGAGCTAACTCACATTAATTGCGTTGCGCTCACTGCCCGCTTT
CCAGTCGGGAAACCTGTCGTGCCAGCTGCATTAATGAATCGGCCAACGCGCGGGGAGAGGCGGTTTGCGT
ATTGGGCGCTCTTCCGCTTCCTCGCTCACTGACTCGCTGCGCTCGGTCGTTCGGCTGCGGCGAGCGGTAT
CAGCTCACTCAAAGGCGGTAATACGGTTATCCACAGAATCAGGGGATAACGCAGGAAAGAACATGTGAGC
AAAAGGCCAGCAAAAGGCCAGGAACCGTAAAAAGGCCGCGTTGCTGGCGTTTTTCCATAGGCTCCGCCCC
CCTGACGAGCATCACAAAAATCGACGCTCAAGTCAGAGGTGGCGAAACCCGACAGGACTATAAAGATACC
AGGCGTTTCCCCCTGGAAGCTCCCTCGTGCGCTCTCCTGTTCCGACCCTGCCGCTTACCGGATACCTGTC
CGCCTTTCTCCCTTCGGGAAGCGTGGCGCTTTCTCATAGCTCACGCTGTAGGTATCTCAGTTCGGTGTAG
GTCGTTCGCTCCAAGCTGGGCTGTGTGCACGAACCCCCCGTTCAGCCCGACCGCTGCGCCTTATCCGGTA
ACTATCGTCTTGAGTCCAACCCGGTAAGACACGACTTATCGCCACTGGCAGCAGCCACTGGTAACAGGAT
TAGCAGAGCGAGGTATGTAGGCGGTGCTACAGAGTTCTTGAAGTGGTGGCCTAACTACGGCTACACTAGA
AGAACAGTATTTGGTATCTGCGCTCTGCTGAAGCCAGTTACCTTCGGAAAAAGAGTTGGTAGCTCTTGAT
CCGGCAAACAAACCACCGCTGGTAGCGGTGGTTTTTTTGTTTGCAAGCAGCAGATTACGCGCAGAAAAAA
AGGATCTCAAGAAGATCCTTTGATCTTTTCTACGGGGTCTGACGCTCAGTGGAACGAAAACTCACGTTAA
GGGATTTTGGTCATGAGATTATCAAAAAGGATCTTCACCTAGATCCTTTTAAATTAAAAATGAAGTTTTA
AATCAATCTAAAGTATATATGAGTAAACTTGGTCTGACAGTTACCAATGCTTAATCAGTGAGGCACCTAT
CTCAGCGATCTGTCTATTTCGTTCATCCATAGTTGCCTGACTCCCCGTCGTGTAGATAACTACGATACGG
GAGGGCTTACCATCTGGCCCCAGTGCTGCAATGATACCGCGAGACCCACGCTCACCGGCTCCAGATTTAT
CAGCAATAAACCAGCCAGCCGGAAGGGCCGAGCGCAGAAGTGGTCCTGCAACTTTATCCGCCTCCATCCA
GTCTATTAATTGTTGCCGGGAAGCTAGAGTAAGTAGTTCGCCAGTTAATAGTTTGCGCAACGTTGTTGCC
ATTGCTACAGGCATCGTGGTGTCACGCTCGTCGTTTGGTATGGCTTCATTCAGCTCCGGTTCCCAACGAT
CAAGGCGAGTTACATGATCCCCCATGTTGTGCAAAAAAGCGGTTAGCTCCTTCGGTCCTCCGATCGTTGT
CAGAAGTAAGTTGGCCGCAGTGTTATCACTCATGGTTATGGCAGCACTGCATAATTCTCTTACTGTCATG
CCATCCGTAAGATGCTTTTCTGTGACTGGTGAGTACTCAACCAAGTCATTCTGAGAATAGTGTATGCGGC
GACCGAGTTGCTCTTGCCCGGCGTCAATACGGGATAATACCGCGCCACATAGCAGAACTTTAAAAGTGCT
CATCATTGGAAAACGTTCTTCGGGGCGAAAACTCTCAAGGATCTTACCGCTGTTGAGATCCAGTTCGATG
TAACCCACTCGTGCACCCAACTGATCTTCAGCATCTTTTACTTTCACCAGCGTTTCTGGGTGAGCAAAAA
CAGGAAGGCAAAATGCCGCAAAAAAGGGAATAAGGGCGACACGGAAATGTTGAATACTCATACTCTTCCT
TTTTCAATATTATTGAAGCATTTATCAGGGTTATTGTCTCATGAGCGGATACATATTTGAATGTATTTAG
AAAAATAAACAAATAGGGGTTCCGCGCACATTTCCCCGAAAAGTGCCACCTGACGTC
