>Addgene plasmid #80266 | pcDNA5 FRT/TO MycLAP-STIL | addgene partial sequence | sequence record 153835 | LNCX 5'-AGCTCGTTTAGTGAACCGTCAGATC-3'
TTTTGACCTCCATAGAAGACACCGGGACCGATCCAGCCTCCGGACTCTAGCGTTTAAACTTAAGCTTGGT
ACCCCGGGGAATTCGGCAGATCCCGAGGTCCGACAGCGCCCGGCCCAGATCCCCACGCCTGCCAGGAGCA
AGCCGAGAGCCAGCCGGCCGGCGCACTCCGACTCCGAGCAGTCTCTGTCCTTCGACCCGAGCCCCGCGCC
CTTTCCGGGACCCCTGCCCCGCGGATGGAGCAGAAGCTCATCTCAGAAGAAGACCTCGACGTGAGCAAGG
GCGAGGAGCTGTTCACCGGGGTGGTGCCCATCCTGGTCGAGCTGGACGGCGACGTAAACGGCCACAAGTT
CAGCGTGTCCGGCGAGGGCGAGGGCGATGCCACCTACGGCAAGCTGACCCTGAAGTTCATCTGCACCACC
GGCAAGCTGCCCGTGCCCTGGCCCACCCTCGTGACCACCCTGACCTACGGCGTGCAGTGCTTCAGCCGCT
ACCCCGACCACATGAAGCAGCACGACTTCTTCAAGTCCGCCATGCCCGAAGGCTACGTCCAGGAGCGCAC
CATCTTCTTCAAGGACGACGGCAACTACAAGACCCGCGCCGAGGTGAAGTTCGAGGGCGACACCCTGGTG
AACCGCATCGAGCTGAAGGGCATCGACTTCAAGGAGGACGGCAACATCCTGGGGCACAAGCTGGAGTACA
ACTACAACAGCCACAACGTCTATATCATGGCCGACAAGCAGAAGAACGGCATCAAGGTGAACTTCAAGAT
CCGCCACAACATCGAGGACGGCAGCGTGCAGCTCGCCGACCACTACCAGCAGAACACCCCCATCGGCGAC
GGCCCCGTGCTGCTGCC
