>Addgene plasmid #80266 | pcDNA5 FRT/TO MycLAP-STIL | addgene partial sequence | sequence record 153836 | BGH-rev 5'-TAGAAGGCACAGTCGAGG-3'
AAATAATTTTGGTAACTGTCTGAGACGTTTTACATCTAAGAAGGTGCCTACTGAATTCATGCTATTCATC
TGCTTTAGCGTTTCAGAAGGTTGCAAACTTTCAGGAAAAATTGTAATGTCCCCTTCATTTTCTTTCTCAG
GATGTTGAGTGAACTCTGCTTTCCCGGTTCGAAGGTTCACTGCAGGACTTGGTTTAAGGTTCTTTACTAA
GAAAGCTGGCTTTTCAGTCAACTGCTGTTTTGCTTTTGTCTGCAAAACTTCATTTGTAATATTTCTCAAT
ACTGGCGTATCTGCGTTGGTCCCCACAGATTCACAGTTAGAACAATTAATTATTTCATGGTCATTCTTAG
AAGGCTCTTTCTGACCACCAAGCTGTTCGGGTATGGACCTAAGGTTCTGATTCAATAAATATTCACTCTT
GCTATCTGCATTGTCGGGAGGTTCCTCTTCATCTTCACTATTGTCACTGCTTTGTAGGAGTCCATATCTC
TTCATATATTTTTTGGTTGCAAATGACATGTTGTTTGGTGAAATTAAACTAAGCCCCACTGTGCTTCTGT
CTGTATTAATATGGAGAAGGCTGAATGGGTCACAATTATTTTGGTTCGATCGAGTGACAGACAGTTGTGA
CAGCTGATTTTCATTTAAATATTTCAGAGCTATAGCATTTGCCTCCATGCTCAAATCCACACCATTGGGG
CTTAAGCCGCTCATGCCAACATTAGCAAATGACATGCAGTTTAATCCAGAGATCACTGCTTCTGGGCTGA
TGCATGCCAACACACTGGCGTGATCCACGTTATGTGCATTTTTCTTCACTTTAGTGGGAGAATCAATTTT
TACTCCAAGGCTTCTTAGTTGCTTAA
